>Addgene plasmid #106987 | pcDNA5-FRT-TetO-U1-70K-fSNAPc | addgene full sequence | sequence record 205780 | Addgene NGS Result
GACGGATCGGGAGATCTCCCGATCCCCTATGGTGCACTCTCAGTACAATCTGCTCTGATGCCGCATAGTT
AAGCCAGTATCTGCTCCCTGCTTGTGTGTTGGAGGTCGCTGAGTAGTGCGCGAGCAAAATTTAAGCTACA
ACAAGGCAAGGCTTGACCGACAATTGCATGAAGAATCTGCTTAGGGTTAGGCGTTTTGCGCTGCTTCGCG
ATGTACGGGCCAGATATACGCGTTGACATTGATTATTGACTAGTTATTAATAGTAATCAATTACGGGGTC
ATTAGTTCATAGCCCATATATGGAGTTCCGCGTTACATAACTTACGGTAAATGGCCCGCCTGGCTGACCG
CCCAACGACCCCCGCCCATTGACGTCAATAATGACGTATGTTCCCATAGTAACGCCAATAGGGACTTTCC
ATTGACGTCAATGGGTGGAGTATTTACGGTAAACTGCCCACTTGGCAGTACATCAAGTGTATCATATGCC
AAGTACGCCCCCTATTGACGTCAATGACGGTAAATGGCCCGCCTGGCATTATGCCCAGTACATGACCTTA
TGGGACTTTCCTACTTGGCAGTACATCTACGTATTAGTCATCGCTATTACCATGGTGATGCGGTTTTGGC
AGTACATCAATGGGCGTGGATAGCGGTTTGACTCACGGGGATTTCCAAGTCTCCACCCCATTGACGTCAA
TGGGAGTTTGTTTTGGCACCAAAATCAACGGGACTTTCCAAAATGTCGTAACAACTCCGCCCCATTGACG
CAAATGGGCGGTAGGCGTGTACGGTGGGAGGTCTATATAAGCAGAGCTCTCCCTATCAGTGATAGAGATC
TCCCTATCAGTGATAGAGATCGTCGACGAGCTCGTTTAGTGAACCGTCAGATCGCCTGGAGACGCCATCC
ACGCTGTTTTGACCTCCATAGAAGACACCGGGACCGATCCAGCCTCCGGACTCTAGCGTTTAAACTTAAG
CTGCCACCATGGACAAGCTTTCCAGCGGTACCATGACCCAGTTCCTGCCGCCCAACCTTCTGGCCCTCTT
TGCCCCCCGTGACCCTATTCCATACCTGCCACCCCTGGAGAAACTGCCACATGAAAAACACCACAATCAA
CCTTATTGTGGCATTGCACCTTATATCCGTGAATTTGAGGACCCTCGTGATGCCCCTCCTCCAACTCGTG
CTGAAACCCGAGAGGAGCGCATGGAGAGGAAAAGACGGGAAAAGATTGAGCGGCGACAGCAAGAAGTGGA
GACAGAGCTTAAAATGTGGGACCCTCACAATGATCCCAATGCTCAGGGGGATGCCTTCAAGACTCTCTTC
GTGGCGAGAGTGAATTATGACACAACAGAATCCAAGCTCCGTAGGGAATTCGAAGTCTACGGACCTATCA
AAAGAATACACATGGTCTACAGTAAGCGGTCAGGAAAGCCCCGTGGCTATGCCTTCATCGAGTACGAACA
CGAGCGAGATATGCATTCAGCATATAAGCATGCTGATGGCAAGAAGATTGATGGCAGGAGGGTCCTTGTG
GACGTGGAGAGGGGCCGAACCGTGAAGGGCTGGAGGCCCCGGCGGCTAGGAGGAGGCCTCGGTGGTACAA
GAAGAGGAGGGGCTGATGTGAACATCCGGCATTCAGGCCGCGATGACACCTCCCGCTACGATGAGAGGCC
CGGCCCCTCCCCGCTTCCGCACAGGGACCGGGACCGGGACCGTGAGCGGGAGCGCAGAGAGCGGAGCCGG
GAGCGAGACAAGGAGCGAGAACGGCGACGCTCCCGCTCCCGGGACCGGCGGAGGCGCTCACGGAGTCGCG
ACAAGGAGGAGCGGAGGCGCTCCAGGGAGCGGAGCAAGGACAAGGACCGGGACCGGAAGCGGCGAAGCAG
CCGGAGTCGGGAGCGGGCCCGGCGGGAGCGGGAGCGCAAGGAGGAGCTGCGTGGCGGCGGTGGCGACATG
GCGGAGCCCTCCGAGGCGGGTGACGCGCCCCCTGATGATGGGCCTCCAGGGGAGCTCGGGCCTGACGGCC
CTGACGGTCCAGAGGAAAAGGGCCGGGATCGTGACCGGGAGCGACGGCGGAGCCACCGGAGCGAGCGCGA
GCGGCGCCGGGACCGGGATCGTGACCGTGACCGTGACCGCGAGCACAAACGGGGGGAGCGGGGCAGTGAG
CGGGGCAGGGATGAGGCCCGAGGTGGGGGCGGTGGCCAGGACAACGGGCTGGAGGGTCTGGGCAACGACA
GCCGAGACATGTACATGGAGTCTGAGGGCGGCGACGGCTACCTGGCTCCGGAGAATGGGTATTTGATGGA
GGCTGCGCCGGAGTGCGGCCGCGGCTCCGGAGGCTCCGGCGGGAGCGGCATGGACAAAGACTGCGAAATG
AAGCGCACCACCCTGGATAGCCCTCTGGGCAAGCTGGAACTGTCTGGGTGCGAACAGGGCCTGCACCGTA
TCATCTTCCTGGGCAAAGGAACATCTGCCGCCGACGCCGTGGAAGTGCCTGCCCCAGCCGCCGTGCTGGG
CGGACCAGAGCCACTGATGCAGGCCACCGCCTGGCTCAACGCCTACTTTCACCAGCCTGAGGCCATCGAG
GAGTTCCCTGTGCCAGCCCTGCACCACCCAGTGTTCCAGCAGGAGAGCTTTACCCGCCAGGTGCTGTGGA
AACTGCTGAAAGTGGTGAAGTTCGGAGAGGTCATCAGCTACAGCCACCTGGCCGCCCTGGCCGGCAATCC
CGCCGCCACCGCCGCCGTGAAAACCGCCCTGAGCGGAAATCCCGTGCCCATTCTGATCCCCTGCCACCGG
GTGGTGCAGGGCGACCTGGACGTGGGGGGCTACGAGGGCGGGCTCGCCGTGAAAGAGTGGCTGCTGGCCC
ACGAGGGCCACAGACTGGGCAAGCCTGGGCTGGGTTAGCTCGAGTCTAGAGGGCCCGTTTAAACCCGCTG
ATCAGCCTCGACTGTGCCTTCTAGTTGCCAGCCATCTGTTGTTTGCCCCTCCCCCGTGCCTTCCTTGACC
CTGGAAGGTGCCACTCCCACTGTCCTTTCCTAATAAAATGAGGAAATTGCATCGCATTGTCTGAGTAGGT
GTCATTCTATTCTGGGGGGTGGGGTGGGGCAGGACAGCAAGGGGGAGGATTGGGAAGACAATAGCAGGCA
TGCTGGGGATGCGGTGGGCTCTATGGCTTCTGAGGCGGAAAGAACCAGCTGGGGCTCTAGGGGGTATCCC
C
[124 nt withheld, positions 3222-3345]
C
[91 nt withheld, positions 3347-3437]
AGGGTGATGGTTCACGTACCTAGAAGTTCCTATTCCGAAGTTCCTATTCTCTAGAAAGTATAGGAACTTC
CTTGGCCAAAAAGCCTGAACTCACCGCGACGTCTGTCGAGAAGTTTCTGATCGAAAAGTTCGACAGCGTC
TCCGACCTGATGCAGCTCTCGGAGGGCGAAGAATCTCGTGCTTTCAGCTTCGATGTAGGAGGGCGTGGAT
ATGTCCTGCGGGTAAATAGCTGCGCCGATGGTTTCTACAAAGATCGTTATGTTTATCGGCACTTTGCATC
GGCCGCGCTCCCGATTCCGGAAGTGCTTGACATTGGGGAATTCAGCGAGAGCCTGACCTATTGCATCTCC
CGCCGTGCACAGGGTGTCACGTTGCAAGACCTGCCTGAAACCGAACTGCCCGCTGTTCTGCAGCCGGTCG
CGGAGGCCATGGATGCGATCGCTGCGGCCGATCTTAGCCAGACGAGCGGGTTCGGCCCATTCGGACCGCA
AGGAATCGGTCAATACACTACATGGCGTGATTTCATATGCGCGATTGCTGATCCCCATGTGTATCACTGG
CAAACTGTGATGGACGACACCGTCAGTGCGTCCGTCGCGCAGGCTCTCGATGAGCTGATGCTTTGGGCCG
AGGACTGCCCCGAAGTCCGGCACCTCGTGCACGCGGATTTCGGCTCCAACAATGTCCTGACGGACAATGG
CCGCATAACAGCGGTCATTGACTGGAGCGAGGCGATGTTCGGGGATTCCCAATACGAGGTCGCCAACATC
TTCTTCTGGAGGCCGTGGTTGGCTTGTATGGAGCAGCAGACGCGCTACTTCGAGCGGAGGCATCCGGAGC
TTGCAGGATCGCCGCGGCTCCGGGCGTATATGCTCCGCATTGGTCTTGACCAACTCTATCAGAGCTTGGT
TGACGGCAATTTCGATGATGCAGCTTGGGCGCAGGGTCGATGCGACGCAATCGTCCGATCCGGAGCCGGG
ACTGTCGGGCGTACACAAATCGCCCGCAGAAGCGCGGCCGTCTGGACCGATGGCTGTGTAGAAGTACTCG
CCGATAGTGGAAACCGACGCCCCAGCACTCGTCCGAGGGCAAAGGAATAGCACGTACTACGAGATTTCGA
TTCCACCGCCGCCTTCTATGAAAGGTTGGGCTTCGGAATCGTTTTCCGGGACGCCGGCTGGATGATCCTC
CAGCGCGGGGATCTCATGCTGGAGTTCTTCGCCCACCCCAACTTGTTTATTGCAGCTTATAATGGTTACA
AATAAAGCAATAGCATCACAAATTTCACAAATAAAGCATTTTTTTCACTGCATTCTAGTTGTGGTTTGTC
CAAACTCATCAATGTATCTTATCATGTCTGTATACCGTCGACCTCTAGCTAGAGCTTGGCGTAATCATGG
TCATAGCTGTTTCCTGTGTGAAATTGTTATCCGCTCACAATTCCACACAACATACGAGCCGGAAGCATAA
AGTGTAAAGCCTGGGGTGCCTAATGAGTGAGCTAACTCACATTAATTGCGTTGCGCTCACTGCCCGCTTT
CCAGTCGGGAAACCTGTCGTGCCAGCTGCATTAATGAATCGGCCAACGCGCGGGGAGAGGCGGTTTGCGT
ATTGGGCGCTCTTCCGCTTCCTCGCTCACTGACTCGCTGCGCTCGGTCGTTCGGCTGCGGCGAGCGGTAT
CAGCTCACTCAAAGGCGGTAATACGGTTATCCACAGAATCAGGGGATAACGCAGGAAAGAACATGTGAGC
AAAAGGCCAGCAAAAGGCCAGGAACCGTAAAAAGGCCGCGTTGCTGGCGTTTTTCCATAGGCTCCGCCCC
CCTGACGAGCATCACAAAAATCGACGCTCAAGTCAGAGGTGGCGAAACCCGACAGGACTATAAAGATACC
AGGCGTTTCCCCCTGGAAGCTCCCTCGTGCGCTCTCCTGTTCCGACCCTGCCGCTTACCGGATACCTGTC
CGCCTTTCTCCCTTCGGGAAGCGTGGCGCTTTCTCATAGCTCACGCTGTAGGTATCTCAGTTCGGTGTAG
GTCGTTCGCTCCAAGCTGGGCTGTGTGCACGAACCCCCCGTTCAGCCCGACCGCTGCGCCTTATCCGGTA
ACTATCGTCTTGAGTCCAACCCGGTAAGACACGACTTATCGCCACTGGCAGCAGCCACTGGTAACAGGAT
TAGCAGAGCGAGGTATGTAGGCGGTGCTACAGAGTTCTTGAAGTGGTGGCCTAACTACGGCTACACTAGA
AGAACAGTATTTGGTATCTGCGCTCTGCTGAAGCCAGTTACCTTCGGAAAAAGAGTTGGTAGCTCTTGAT
CCGGCAAACAAACCACCGCTGGTAGCGGTGGTTTTTTTGTTTGCAAGCAGCAGATTACGCGCAGAAAAAA
AGGATCTCAAGAAGATCCTTTGATCTTTTCTACGGGGTCTGACGCTCAGTGGAACGAAAACTCACGTTAA
GGGATTTTGGTCATGAGATTATCAAAAAGGATCTTCACCTAGATCCTTTTAAATTAAAAATGAAGTTTTA
AATCAATCTAAAGTATATATGAGTAAACTTGGTCTGACAGTTACCAATGCTTAATCAGTGAGGCACCTAT
CTCAGCGATCTGTCTATTTCGTTCATCCATAGTTGCCTGACTCCCCGTCGTGTAGATAACTACGATACGG
GAGGGCTTACCATCTGGCCCCAGTGCTGCAATGATACCGCGAGACCCACGCTCACCGGCTCCAGATTTAT
CAGCAATAAACCAGCCAGCCGGAAGGGCCGAGCGCAGAAGTGGTCCTGCAACTTTATCCGCCTCCATCCA
GTCTATTAATTGTTGCCGGGAAGCTAGAGTAAGTAGTTCGCCAGTTAATAGTTTGCGCAACGTTGTTGCC
ATTGCTACAGGCATCGTGGTGTCACGCTCGTCGTTTGGTATGGCTTCATTCAGCTCCGGTTCCCAACGAT
CAAGGCGAGTTACATGATCCCCCATGTTGTGCAAAAAAGCGGTTAGCTCCTTCGGTCCTCCGATCGTTGT
CAGAAGTAAGTTGGCCGCAGTGTTATCACTCATGGTTATGGCAGCACTGCATAATTCTCTTACTGTCATG
CCATCCGTAAGATGCTTTTCTGTGACTGGTGAGTACTCAACCAAGTCATTCTGAGAATAGTGTATGCGGC
GACCGAGTTGCTCTTGCCCGGCGTCAATACGGGATAATACCGCGCCACATAGCAGAACTTTAAAAGTGCT
CATCATTGGAAAACGTTCTTCGGGGCGAAAACTCTCAAGGATCTTACCGCTGTTGAGATCCAGTTCGATG
TAACCCACTCGTGCACCCAACTGATCTTCAGCATCTTTTACTTTCACCAGCGTTTCTGGGTGAGCAAAAA
CAGGAAGGCAAAATGCCGCAAAAAAGGGAATAAGGGCGACACGGAAATGTTGAATACTCATACTCTTCCT
TTTTCAATATTATTGAAGCATTTATCAGGGTTATTGTCTCATGAGCGGATACATATTTGAATGTATTTAG
AAAAATAAACAAATAGGGGTTCCGCGCACATTTCCCCGAAAAGTGCCACCTGACGTC
Features (pLannotate 1.2.2; 22 found; start..end, strand, type, name):
     28..80      -  misc_feature   bom (fragment): basis of mobility region from pBR322
    235..614     +  enhancer       CMV enhancer: human cytomegalovirus immediate early enhancer
    615..818     +  promoter       CMV promoter: human cytomegalovirus (CMV) immediate early promoter
    820..839     +  promoter       PLtetO-1 promoter (fragment): modified phage lambda PL promoter with tet operator sites (Lutz and Bujard, 1997)
    841..860     +  promoter       PLtetO-1 promoter (fragment): modified phage lambda PL promoter with tet operator sites (Lutz and Bujard, 1997)
    868..901     +  promoter       TRE3GV promoter (fragment): 3rd-generation Tet-responsive promoter that can be activated by binding of Tet-On® 3G, optimized for retroviral and lentiviral vectors
   1013..2323    +  CDS            SNRNP70: RU17_HUMAN - Also known as RNPU1Z, RPU1, SNRP70, U1AP1. Experimental evidence at protein level: Swiss-Prot protein existence level 1. [Isoform 4]: Truncated isoforms that lack the RRM domain cannot bind U1-snRNA. From Homo sapiens (Human).
   2360..2905    +  CDS            SNAP-tag®: human O6-alkylguanine-DNA-alkyltransferase variant that forms covalent bonds with benzylguanine derivatives fast-reacting variant, optimized for mammalian expression
   2952..3176    +  polyA_signal   bGH poly(A) signal: bovine growth hormone polyadenylation signal
   3180..3201    +  promoter       SV40 promoter (fragment): SV40 enhancer and early promoter
   3222..3455    +  rep_origin     f1 ori (fragment) (sequence partly withheld): f1 bacteriophage origin of replication; arrow indicates direction of (+) strand synthesis
   3460..3507    +  protein_bind   FRT: FLP-mediated recombination occurs in the 8-bp core sequence TCTAGAAA (Turan and Bode, 2011). FLP recombinase from the Saccharomyces cerevisiae 2μ plasmid
   3515..4537    +  CDS            HygR: aminoglycoside phosphotransferase from E. coli; aph(4)-Ia; confers resistance to hygromycin
   4547..4672    +  CDS            ble (fragment): BLE_KLEPN - Experimental evidence at protein level: Swiss-Prot protein existence level 1. Binding protein with a strong affinity to the bleomycin family of antibiotics. Binds to CL990; an antimitotic-antibiotic compound. From Klebsiella pneumoniae.
   4667..4788    +  polyA_signal   SV40 poly(A) signal: SV40 polyadenylation signal
   4861..4877    -  protein_bind   lac operator: The lac repressor binds to the lac operator to inhibit transcription in E. coli. This inhibition can be relieved by adding lactose or isopropyl-β-D-thiogalactopyranoside (IPTG). lac repressor encoded by lacI
   4885..4915    -  promoter       lac promoter: promoter for the E. coli lac operon
   4930..4951    -  protein_bind   CAP binding site: CAP binding activates transcription in the presence of cAMP. E. coli catabolite activator protein
   4964..5056    -  CDS            lacI (fragment): lac repressor; lacI; The lac repressor binds to the lac operator to inhibit transcription in E. coli. This inhibition can be relieved by adding lactose or isopropyl-β-D-thiogalactopyranoside (IPTG).
   5239..5827    -  rep_origin     ori: high-copy-number ColE1/pMB1/pBR322/pUC origin of replication
   5998..6858    -  CDS            AmpR: β-lactamase; bla; confers resistance to ampicillin, carbenicillin, and related antibiotics
   6859..6963    -  promoter       AmpR promoter: bla
