[The description below was written by a language model from this plasmid's Addgene catalogue record and pLannotate feature annotations shown in this document.]
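Description:
pcDNA5-FRT-TetO-U1-70K-fSNAPc is a mammalian expression plasmid of about 7 kb, built on the pcDNA5-FRT-TetO-fSNAPc backbone, for tetracycline-regulated expression of human U1-70K (SNRNP70, a protein component of the U1 snRNP) fused to a SNAP tag. It is propagated in E. coli through a high-copy ColE1/pUC-type origin and selected with ampicillin via the AmpR (β-lactamase) cassette. A partial f1 origin and remnants of lac regulatory sequence are also annotated in the backbone.

The expression cassette consists of the CMV immediate-early enhancer and promoter followed directly by short tet operator matches. This arrangement allows transcription to be held off by Tet repressor in a suitable host line and induced with tetracycline or doxycycline. The U1-70K open reading frame was inserted between the KpnI and NotI sites. It lies upstream of the fast-reacting SNAP-tag variant (fSNAP), placing the tag at the C-terminus of the fusion, and the cassette ends in a bGH polyadenylation signal. SNAP-tag is an engineered O6-alkylguanine-DNA alkyltransferase that reacts covalently with benzylguanine derivatives, so the fusion protein can be labelled site-specifically with fluorophores or other probes.

Downstream, an FRT site directly precedes a hygromycin resistance gene with no complete promoter annotated ahead of it, followed by an SV40 poly(A) signal. This is the usual design for FLP-mediated integration into a genomic FRT landing site, where recombination supplies the elements needed for hygromycin resistance and yields isogenic, single-copy stable lines. The associated publication concerns the assembly of human pre-spliceosomes, which fits a use in producing labelled U1 snRNP, although the record does not describe the application itself.
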