Addgene plasmid #106987: pcDNA5-FRT-TetO-U1-70K-fSNAPc
Purpose: open reading frame of U1-70K inserted into pcDNA5-FRT-TetO-fSNAPc using the KpnI and NotI restriction sites
Depositing lab: Melissa Moore. Depositing organization: University of Massachusetts, Worcester. Publication: Synergistic assembly of human pre-spliceosomes across introns and exons. Braun JE, Friedman LJ, Gelles J, Moore MJ. Elife. 2018 Jun 22;7. pii: 37751. doi: 10.7554/eLife.37751. PubMed 29932423.
Backbone
  Vector backbone: pcDNA5-FRT-TetO-fSNAPc
Growth in bacteria
  Bacterial resistance: Ampicillin, 100 μg/mL
  Growth temperature: 37°C
  Growth strain: DH5alpha
  Copy number: Unknown
Gene/Insert
  Gene/Insert name: U1-70K
  Species: H. sapiens (human)
  Entrez Gene: SNRNP70 (a.k.a. RNPU1Z, RPU1, SNRP70, Snp1, U1-70K, U170K, U1AP, U1RNP)
  Tag / fusion protein: fSNAP
Terms and licenses: Academic/Nonprofit Terms; Industry Terms: Not Available to Industry
How to cite: pcDNA5-FRT-TetO-U1-70K-fSNAPc was a gift from Melissa Moore (Addgene plasmid # 106987 ; http://n2t.net/addgene:106987 ; RRID:Addgene_106987)
