>Addgene plasmid #106987 | pcDNA5-FRT-TetO-U1-70K-fSNAPc | depositor partial sequence | sequence record 201984 | TTGACCTCCATAGAAGACAC
CTAGCGTTTAACTTAAGCTGCCACCATGGACAAGCTTTCCAGCGGTACCATGACCCAGTTCCTGCCGCCC
AACCTTCTGGCCCTCTTTGCCCCCCGTGACCCTATTCCATACCTGCCACCCCTGGAGAAACTGCCACATG
AAAAACACCACAATCAACCTTATTGTGGCATTGCACCTTATATCCGTGAATTTGAGGACCCTCGTGATGC
CCCTCCTCCAACTCGTGCTGAAACCCGAGAGGAGCGCATGGAGAGGAAAAGACGGGAAAAGATTGAGCGG
CGACAGCAAGAAGTGGAGACAGAGCTTAAAATGTGGGACCCTCACAATGATCCCAATGCTCAGGGGGATG
CCTTCAAGACTCTCTTCGTGGCGAGAGTGAATTATGACACAACAGAATCCAAGCTCCGTAGGGAATTCGA
AGTCTACGGACCTATCAAAAGAATACACATGGTCTACAGTAAGCGGTCAGGAAAGCCCCGTGGCTATGCC
TTCATCGAGTACGAACACGAGCGAGATATGCATTCAGCATATAAGCATGCTGATGGCAAGAAGATTGATG
GCAGGAGGGTCCTTGTGGACGTGGAGAGGGGCCGAACCGTGAAGGGCTGGAGGCCCCGGCGGCTAGGAGG
AGGCCTCGGTGGTACAAGAAGAGGAGGGGCTGATGTGAACATCCGGCATTCAGGCCGCGATGACACCTCC
CGCTACGATGAGAGGCCCGGCCCCTCCCCGCTTCCGCACAGGGACCGGGACCGGGACCGTGAGCGGGAGC
GCAGAGAGCGGAGCCGGGAGCGAGACAAGGAGCGAGAACGGCGACGCTCCCGCTCCCGGGACCGGCGGAN
GCGCTCACGGAGTCGCGACAAGGAGGAGCGGAGGCGCTCCAGGGAGCGG
