>Addgene plasmid #106987 | pcDNA5-FRT-TetO-U1-70K-fSNAPc | depositor partial sequence | sequence record 201985 | tgcccagagggctatccag
TGCCGCTCCCGCCGGAGCCTCCGGAGCCGCGGCCGCACTCCGGCGCAGCCTCCATCAAATACCCATTCTC
CGGAGCCAGGTAGCCGTCGCCGCCCTCAGACTCCATGTACATGTCTCGGCTGTCGTTGCCCAGACCCTCC
AGCCCGTTGTCCTGGCCACCGCCCCCACCTCGGGCCTCATCCCTGCCCCGCTCACTGCCCCGCTCCCCCC
GTTTGTGCTCGCGGTCACGGTCACGGTCACGATCCCGGTCCCGGCGCCGCTCGCGCTCGCTCCGGTGGCT
CCGCCGTCGCTCCCGGTCACGATCCCGGCCCTTTTCCTCTGGACCGTCAGGGCCGTCAGGCCCGAGCTCC
CCTGGAGGCCCATCATCAGGGGGCGCGTCACCCGCCTCGGAGGGCTCCGCCATGTCGCCACCGCCGCCAC
GCAGCTCCTCCTTGCGCTCCCGCTCCCGCCGGGCCCGCTCCCGACTCCGGCTGCTTCGCCGCTTCCGGTC
CCGGTCCTTGTCCTTGCTCCGCTCCCTGGAGCGCCTCCGCTCCTCCTTGTCGCGACTCCGTGAGCGCCTC
CGCCGGTCCCGGGAGCGGGAGCGTCGCCGTTCTCGCTCCTTGTCTCGCTCCCGGCTCCGCTCTCTGCGCT
CCCGCTCACGGTCCCGGTCCCGGTCCCTGTGCGGAAGCGGGGAGGGGCCGGGCCTCTCATCGTAGCGGGA
GGTGTCATCGCGGCCTGAATGCCGGATGTTCACATCAGCCCCTCCTCTTCTTGTACCACCGAGGCCTCCT
CCTAGCCGCCGGGGCCTCCAGCCCTTCACGGTTCGGCCCCTCTCCACGTCCACAAGGACCCTCCTGCCAT
CAATCTTCTTGCCATCAGCATGCTTATATGCTGAATGCATATCTCGCTCGTGTTCGTACTCGATGAANGC
ATAGCCACGGGGCTTTCCTGACCGCTTACTGTAGACCATGTGTATTCTTTTGATAGGTCCGTANACTTCG
AATTCC
